>Addgene plasmid #124587 | pRB897 | addgene full sequence | sequence record 241200 | Addgene NGS Result
TGTCTAGCGTGCTCTGAGTTGTAGCCACTGAAACCACGGTTAATAACATCCAATTTTCGGATATACACAT
TCTGTAATGCTGGATGAAAGCCATACTGGGTACAACTAAACTGGGTGATGGAGTCACCGAACAACACAAA
TTTACCGTATTCCATGATTGCTATGGTTGAGAATTTTTTTTTTTTCTTGTCCCACGCCATTTTTCAAATT
ATGCAGTTGAGAATGTTAGTTTTTGTGTACACCCCGTTCGCTGAATATTTCGGAATAATTCAAAGATTGG
GGAGTGGGGGAGGCGATAGACGAAGACACGGTATAAAAATGGGCAAAATTTTCCCCAACTTTTTGCAGTG
GTTTAACTAATAATCGTCGACATGCCACAATTTGATATATTATGTAAAACACCACCTAAGGTGCTTGTTC
GTCAGTTTGTGGAAAGGTTTGAAAGACCTTCAGGTGAGAAAATAGCATTATGTGCTGCTGAACTAACCTA
TTTATGTTGGATGATTACACATAACGGAACAGCAATCAAGAGAGCCACATTCATGAGCTATAATACTATC
ATAAGCAATTCGTTGAGTTTCGATATTGTCAATAAATCACTCCAGTTTAAATACAAGACGCAAAAAGCAA
CAATTTTGGAAGCCTCATTAAAGAAATTGATTCCTGCTTGGGAATTTACAATTATTCCTTACTATGGACA
AAAACATCAATCTGATATCACTGATATTGTAAGTAGTTTGCAATTACAGTTCGAATCATCGGAAGAAGCA
GATAAGGGAAATAGCCACAGTAAAAAAATGCTTAAAGCACTTCTAAGTGAGGGTGAAAGCATCTGGGAGA
TCACTGAGAAAATACTAAATTCGTTTGAGTATACTTCGAGATTTACAAAAACAAAAACTTTATACCAATT
CCTCTTCCTAGCTACTTTCATCAATTGTGGAAGATTCAGCGATATTAAGAACGTTGATCCGAAATCATTT
AAATTAGTCCAAAATAAGTATTTGGGAGTAATAATCCAGTGTTTAGTGACAGAGACAAAGACAAGCGTTA
GTAGGCACATATACTTCTTTAGCGCAAGGGGTAGGATCGATCCACTTGTATATTTGGATGAATTTTTGAG
GAATTCTGAACCAGTCCTAAAACGAGTAAATAGGACCGGCAATTCTTCAAGCAATAAACAGGAATACCAA
TTATTAAAAGATAACTTAGTCAGATCGTACAATAAAGCTTTGAAGAAAAATGCGCCTTATTCAATCTTTG
CTATAAAAAATGGCCCAAAATCTCACATTGGAAGACATTTGATGACCTCATTTCTTTCAATGAAGGGCCT
AACGGAGTTGACTAATGTTGTGGGAAATTGGAGCGATAAGCGTGCTTCTGCCGTGGCCAGGACAACGTAT
ACTCATCAGATAACAGCAATACCTGATCACTACTTCGCACTAGTTTCTCGGTACTATGCATATGATCCAA
TATCAAAGGAAATGATAGCATTGAAGGATGAGACTAATCCAATTGAGGAGTGGCAGCATATAGAACAGCT
AAAGGGTAGTGCTGAAGGAAGCATACGATACCCCGCATGGAATGGGATAATATCACAGGAGGTACTAGAC
TACCTTTCATCCTACATAAATAGACGCATATAAGAGTGAAATTCTGGAAATCTGGAAATCTGGTTTTGTA
TTCTTGTTATTCTTCTTTTTGTTATTACATATATAACTTGTTACTTTTTTAAAAAAATCTTTGTATATTT
TATAAATATATAAAACTAAATTTAAGAAAAAGAGAAAAATGTTTTATTTGAGAGATTGAAATTTTACTTG
AATTTAGCTTAGCTTTTATAAAGTATTATTATGTAAAAAAACAAAACAAATATACATTAAAAAGTTAAGA
CTATAAAATAGCCACCCAAGGCATTTCTATATCTTGTTGTTGTTGTTTTCATCTTCTGTATCAGAGGAAC
TTATTTTATTATTTTCGTCACGGGTATTTTCTCTTGTTTGATGATTCATCCCATTCATTCCATCATAAAA
TGTCGAGCGTCAAAACTAGAGAATAATAAAGAAAACGATCTTTTCAAAAAGAAAAAACCTTTTAGTTTTC
CTTTGTTGTTGTTGTGGGTGTGTGCTATTTATATTATATAGTTTACTCATAATACCATAAAATATTCGGT
TTGATTAGGTTATTTTAATAAGCTAATTTGTTTCTAATCGTGTAATTTATGCTGTGTATATTAAGTAGTG
TGTGCACTGCCCAAAAATGTTTGTTGTTTATAGTCGGTTAAAGAGAAAAAAGAAAAAAAGATCCATACAC
ACACGTTAATTAGTTGTTCAACGTAATACACTCATATTTTGTTCTTATTTGCTTTCGGTCGCTGTTCTCA
CCAAGATTTATTGCCAACGAAACAATTTTTTTTTATATATTTTCAGATTTTTCTTTTTTTCCTTTCCTTT
CCTTTTCTAATTTTCACTCCTGGTTTTCTTTCTTTCTTAGAAACATTATCTCGATATTAATATTAAAAAA
ATATAATCATTCAAAATGGACGGTGGTATGTTTTAGTTTAGCTTCAATTCTAATTGATTGATTAATCAGT
TGATTGGTTTCAATATGACAAATGGGTAGGGTGGGAAAACTTCATTTTCAATTCAGATCAAACTTTTTTG
TTGTCGACATAATATTTCTCGTTTGGGATGTTACTGTCACATTAATAATACACACACATCAGCTTATAAT
TTTGAAAGTAATTTATCAGATATGTTGTGACGATCAGTGGAAATGGCTAACTTCAATGTATCTGTTCTTC
CCCTTTTTCAAAGTTCACGTTTTTTGATTGATTGATTGATCTGTCGGCAGTGGTTTCAAAACCATTCGGT
GAGTAATCCTATCAATCAATGTTACGACAAAAGGCTCAATATTCAAAATTGCAATGTTTTATGTTTTCCT
ACGTGTACTTGTGCAAGGCAATTGATTCAACATTGCTTTTGGTGTTTGACGAGTTTCTAGTTTGGACTTG
TGTTGTTATCTGGGCTATACAGATTTCCCGGCTCACTATGAATTTTTTTTTTCGACGCTCAGTGCACACA
ACTATAAACAACACAAACACAAACACAGCAAGAAAAAAAAAAAACGAACATTGAATTGAAACCAAGCCAA
CTGAAAAATTCCTTATTTAAATGACTGTCATACTAACCCATTTTTATAGAAGAAGTTGCTGCTTTAGTTA
TCGATAACGGTTCTCATATGAAAATTTCGGTGATCCCTGAGCAGGTGGCGGAAACATTGGATGCTGAGAA
CCATTTCATTGTTCGTGAAGTGTTCGATGTGCACCTATCCGACCAAGGCTTTGAACTATCTACCAGAAGT
GTGAGCCCCTACCGGAAGGATTACATCTCGGATGATGACTCTGATGAAGACTCTGCTTGCTATGGCGCAT
TCATCGACCAAGAGCTTGTCGGGAAGATTGAACTCAACTCAACATGGAACGATCTAGCCTCTATCGAACA
CATTGTTGTGTCGCACACGCACCGAGGCAAAGGAGTCGCGCACAGTCTCATCGAATTTGCGAAAAAGTGG
GCACTAAGCAGACAGCTCCTTGGCATACGATTAGAGACACAAACGAACAATGTACCTGCCTGCAATTTGT
ACGCAAAATGTGGCTTTACTCTCGGCGGCATTGACCTCTTCACGTATAAAACTAGACCTCAAGTCTCGAA
CGAAACAGCGATGTACTGGTACTGGTTCTCGGGAGCACAGGATGACGCCTAACATATGTGAAGTGTGAAG
GGGGAGATTTTCACTTTATTAGATTTGTATATATGTATAATAAATAAATAAATAAGTTAAATAAATAATT
AGATAAGGGTGGTAATTATTACTATTTACAATCAAAGGTGGTCCTGCAGGAAGTTCCTATACTTTCTAGA
GAATAGGAACTTCAGATCCACTAGTTCTAGAGCGGCCGCCACCGCGGTGGAGCTCCAGCTTTTGTTCCCT
TTAGTGAGGGTTAATTGCGCGCTTGGCGTAATCATGGTCATAGCTGTTTCCTGTGTGAAATTGTTATCCG
CTCACAATTCCACACAACATACGAGCCGGAAGCATAAAGTGTAAAGCCTGGGGTGCCTAATGAGTGAGCT
AACTCACATTAATTGCGTTGCGCTCACTGCCCGCTTTCCAGTCGGGAAACCTGTCGTGCCAGCTGCATTA
ATGAATCGGCCAACGCGCGGGGAGAGGCGGTTTGCGTATTGGGCGCTCTTCCGCTTCCTCGCTCACTGAC
TCGCTGCGCTCGGTCGTTCGGCTGCGGCGAGCGGTATCAGCTCACTCAAAGGCGGTAATACGGTTATCCA
CAGAATCAGGGGATAACGCAGGAAAGAACATGTGAGCAAAAGGCCAGCAAAAGGCCAGGAACCGTAAAAA
GGCCGCGTTGCTGGCGTTTTTCCATAGGCTCCGCCCCCCTGACGAGCATCACAAAAATCGACGCTCAAGT
CAGAGGTGGCGAAACCCGACAGGACTATAAAGATACCAGGCGTTTCCCCCTGGAAGCTCCCTCGTGCGCT
CTCCTGTTCCGACCCTGCCGCTTACCGGATACCTGTCCGCCTTTCTCCCTTCGGGAAGCGTGGCGCTTTC
TCATAGCTCACGCTGTAGGTATCTCAGTTCGGTGTAGGTCGTTCGCTCCAAGCTGGGCTGTGTGCACGAA
CCCCCCGTTCAGCCCGACCGCTGCGCCTTATCCGGTAACTATCGTCTTGAGTCCAACCCGGTAAGACACG
ACTTATCGCCACTGGCAGCAGCCACTGGTAACAGGATTAGCAGAGCGAGGTATGTAGGCGGTGCTACAGA
GTTCTTGAAGTGGTGGCCTAACTACGGCTACACTAGAAGAACAGTATTTGGTATCTGCGCTCTGCTGAAG
CCAGTTACCTTCGGAAAAAGAGTTGGTAGCTCTTGATCCGGCAAACAAACCACCGCTGGTAGCGGTGGTT
TTTTTGTTTGCAAGCAGCAGATTACGCGCAGAAAAAAAGGATCTCAAGAAGATCCTTTGATCTTTTCTAC
GGGGTCTGACGCTCAGTGGAACGAAAACTCACGTTAAGGGATTTTGGTCATGAGATTATCAAAAAGGATC
TTCACCTAGATCCTTTTCGACCGAATAAATACCTGTGACGGAAGATCACTTCGCAGAATAAATAAATCCT
GGTGTCCCTGTTGATACCGGGAAGCCCTGGGCCAACTTTTGGCGAAAATGAGACGTTGATCGGCACGTAA
GAGGTTCCAACTTTCACCATAATGAAATAAGATCACTACCGGGCGTATTTTTTGAGTTGTCGAGATTTTC
AGGAGCTAAGGAAGCTAAAATGGAGAAAAAAATCACTGGATATACCACCGTTGATATATCCCAATGGCAT
CGTAAAGAACATTTTGAGGCATTTCAGTCAGTTGCTCAATGTACCTATAACCAGACCGTTCAGCTGGATA
TTACGGCCTTTTTAAAGACCGTAAAGAAAAATAAGCACAAGTTTTATCCGGCCTTTATTCACATTCTTGC
CCGCCTGATGAATGCTCATCCGGAATTACGTATGGCAATGAAAGACGGTGAGCTGGTGATATGGGATAGT
GTTCACCCTTGTTACACCGTTTTCCATGAGCAAACTGAAACGTTTTCATCGCTCTGGAGTGAATACCACG
ACGATTTCCGGCAGTTTCTACACATATATTCGCAAGATGTGGCGTGTTACGGTGAAAACCTGGCCTATTT
CCCTAAAGGGTTTATTGAGAATATGTTTTTCGTCTCAGCCAATCCCTGGGTGAGTTTCACCAGTTTTGAT
TTAAACGTGGCCAATATGGACAACTTCTTCGCCCCCGTTTTCACCATGGGCAAATATTATACGCAAGGCG
ACAAGGTGCTGATGCCGCTGGCGATTCAGGTTCATCATGCCGTTTGTGATGGCTTCCATGTCGGCAGAAT
GCTTAATGAATTACAACAGTACTGCGATGAGTGGCAGGGCGGGGCGTAATTTTTTTAAGGCAGTTATTGG
TGCCCTTAAACGCCTGGTTGCTACGCCTGAATAAGTGATAATAAGCGGATGAATGGCAGAAATTCGAAAG
CAAATTCGACCCGGTCGTCGGTTCAGGGCAGGGTCGTTAAATAGCCGCTTATGTCTATTGCTGGTTTACC
GGTTTATTGACTACCGGAAGCAGTGTGACCGTGTGCTTCTCAAATGCCTGAGGCCAGTTTGCTCAGGCTC
TCCCCGTGGAGGTAATAATTGACGATATGATCCTTTTTTTCTGATCAAAAAGTGCTCATCATTGGAAAAC
GTTCTTCGGGGCGAAAACTCTCAAGGATCTTACCGCTGTTGAGATCCAGTTCGATGTAACCCACTCGTGC
ACCCAACTGATCTTCAGCATCTTTTACTTTCACCAGCGTTTCTGGGTGAGCAAAAACAGGAAGGCAAAAT
GCCGCAAAAAAGGGAATAAGGGCGACACGGAAATGTTGAATACTCATACTCTTCCTTTTTCAATATTATT
GAAGCATTTATCAGGGTTATTGTCTCATGAGCGGATACATATTTGAATGTATTTAGAAAAATAAACAAAT
AGGGGTTCCGCGCACATTTCCCCGAAAAGTGCCACCTG
[124 nt withheld, positions 6619-6742]
C
[91 nt withheld, positions 6744-6834]
A
[49 nt withheld, positions 6836-6884]
CCTTTGACGTTGGAGTCCACGTTCTTT
[37 nt withheld, positions 6912-6948]
ACCCTATCTCGGTCTATTCTTTTGATTTATAAGGGATTTTGCCGATTTCGGCCTATTGGTTAAAAAAATG
AGCTGATTTAACAAAAATTTAACGCGAATTTTAACAAAATATTAACGCTTACAATTTCCATTCGCCATTC
AGGCTGCGCAACTGTTGGGAAGGGCGATCGGTGCGGGCCTCTTCGCTATTACGCCAGCTGGCGAAAGGGG
GATGTGCTGCAAGGCGATTAAGTTGGGTAACGCCAGGGTTTTCCCAGTCACGACGTTGTAAAACGACGGC
CAGTGAGCGCGCGTAATACGACTCACTATAGGGCGAATTGGGTACCGGGCCCCCCCTCGAGGGTGGTAGT
GGTATGGTTTCTAAAGGTGAAGCAGTTATTAAAGAATTCATGAGATTCAAAGTTCATATGGAAGGTAGTA
TGAATGGTCATGAATTTGAAATTGAAGGTGAAGGTGAAGGTAGACCATATGAAGGTACTCAAACTGCTAA
ATTGAAAGTTACTAAAGGTGGTCCATTACCATTTTCATGGGATATTTTGTCACCACAATTCATGTATGGT
TCAAGAGCTTTTATTAAACATCCAGCTGATATTCCAGATTATTATAAACAATCTTTTCCAGAAGGTTTTA
AATGGGAAAGAGTTATGAATTTCGAAGATGGTGGTGCTGTTACTGTTACTCAAGATACTTCATTAGAAGA
TGGTACTTTGATCTATAAAGTTAAATTGAGAGGTACTAATTTTCCACCAGATGGTCCAGTTATGCAAAAG
AAAACTATGGGTTGGGAAGCTTCTACTGAAAGATTATATCCAGAAGATGGTGTTTTGAAAGGAGATATTA
AAATGGCTTTGAGATTGAAAGATGGTGGTAGATATTTGGCTGATTTCAAAACTACTTATAAAGCTAAGAA
ACCAGTTCAAATGCCAGGTGCTTATAATGTTGATAGAAAATTGGATATTACTTCACATAATGAAGATTAT
ACTGTTGTTGAACAATATGAAAGAAGTGAAGGTAGACATAGTACAGGTGGTATGGATGAATTATATTAGC
TCGAGGAAGTTCCTATACTTTCTAGAGAATAGGAACTTCGGATCCAATAATGATTGGTTTGATATTTTTG
TCTAGTACCATCTGTACCATTACACTTAAATTATCTTTATATCTGTCTAACTCGACTGTCTGGATTTCAT
TGATGTAGTCGTATGCATCGTTAGTTCCAAAAAATATTGTCATCAATTTGATATTGGTTTCCGACTCTAA
AATTTTTGGAAGAATT
Features (pLannotate 1.2.2; 22 found; start..end, strand, type, name):
    372..1643    +  CDS            FLP: site-specific recombinase FLP is a site-specific recombinase from Saccharomyces cerevisiae. Recombination occurs at FRT sequences.
   3238..3759    +  CDS            sat-1: STA_ECOLX - Protein inferred from homology: Swiss-Prot protein existence level 3. Involved in resistance to streptothricin, a broad-spectrum antibiotic produced by streptomycetes (PubMed:1850404). Detoxifies streptothricin via acetylation of the beta amino group of the first beta-lysyl moiety of streptothricin (By similarity). From Escherichia coli.
   3818..3834    -  promoter       copia promoter (fragment): strong promoter from the Drosophila transposable element copia (Sinclair et al., 1986)
   3900..3933    -  protein_bind   FRT (minimal): supports FLP-mediated excision but not integration (Turan and Bode, 2011) FLP recombinase from the Saccharomyces cerevisiae 2μ plasmid
   3935..3975    -  misc_feature   MCS (fragment): pBluescript multiple cloning site
   3988..4006    -  promoter       T3 promoter: promoter for bacteriophage T3 RNA polymerase
   4051..4067    -  protein_bind   lac operator: The lac repressor binds to the lac operator to inhibit transcription in E. coli. This inhibition can be relieved by adding lactose or isopropyl-β-D-thiogalactopyranoside (IPTG). lac repressor encoded by lacI
   4075..4105    -  promoter       lac promoter: promoter for the E. coli lac operon
   4120..4141    -  protein_bind   CAP binding site: CAP binding activates transcription in the presence of cAMP. E. coli catabolite activator protein
   4154..4246    -  CDS            lacI (fragment): lac repressor; lacI; The lac repressor binds to the lac operator to inhibit transcription in E. coli. This inhibition can be relieved by adding lactose or isopropyl-β-D-thiogalactopyranoside (IPTG).
   4429..5017    -  rep_origin     ori: high-copy-number ColE1/pMB1/pBR322/pUC origin of replication
   5237..5339    +  promoter       cat promoter: promoter of the E. coli cat gene encoding chloramphenicol acetyltransferase
   5340..5999    +  CDS            CmR: chloramphenicol acetyltransferase; cat; confers resistance to chloramphenicol
   6278..6487    -  CDS            AmpR (fragment): β-lactamase; bla; confers resistance to ampicillin, carbenicillin, and related antibiotics
   6488..6592    -  promoter       AmpR promoter: bla
   6619..6977    +  rep_origin     f1 ori (sequence partly withheld): f1 bacteriophage origin of replication; arrow indicates direction of (+) strand synthesis
   7079..7234    -  CDS            lacZα (fragment): LacZα fragment of β-galactosidase; lacZ fragment
   7242..7260    +  promoter       T7 promoter: promoter for bacteriophage T7 RNA polymerase
   7269..7290    -  misc_feature   MCS (fragment): pBluescript multiple cloning site
   7302..7994    +  CDS            mScarlet-I: mScarlet-I is a basic (constitutively fluorescent) red fluorescent protein published in 2016, derived from synthetic construct. It is reported to be a rapidly-maturing monomer with moderate acid sensitivity.
   8004..8037    -  protein_bind   FRT (minimal): supports FLP-mediated excision but not integration (Turan and Bode, 2011) FLP recombinase from the Saccharomyces cerevisiae 2μ plasmid
   8080..134     -  CDS            Iah1 (fragment) (across the origin): IAH1_RAT - Also known as Harpb64. Experimental evidence at transcript level: Swiss-Prot protein existence level 2. Probable lipase. From Rattus norvegicus (Rat).
