[The description below was written by a language model from this plasmid's Addgene catalogue record and pLannotate feature annotations shown in this document.]
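Description:
pRB897 is an empty-backbone tagging plasmid for Candida albicans, built on pSFS2A and designed to create C-terminal fusions of a protein of interest to a C. albicans codon-optimised mScarlet red fluorescent protein. It is maintained in E. coli as a high-copy plasmid through a ColE1/pUC-type origin and selected with chloramphenicol via a cat promoter–CmR cassette. Only a fragment of the ampicillin resistance gene remains. The pBluescript-derived framework also contributes an f1 origin, T7 and T3 promoters, lac regulatory elements and remnants of the multiple cloning site. The depositor notes that the f1 origin is oriented differently in their reference file than in the verified sequence, without functional consequence.

The fluorescent protein coding sequence (annotated by homology as mScarlet-I) sits just downstream of an MCS fragment and immediately upstream of the first of two minimal FRT sites. Between the FRT sites lie a FLP recombinase gene and a sat-1 streptothricin acetyltransferase gene, which provides nourseothricin resistance in Candida. This arrangement corresponds to the recyclable SAT1 flipper of pSFS2A. Transformants are selected on nourseothricin, and FLP expression then excises the FLP–marker cassette between the FRT sites, leaving the tag and a single FRT scar so the marker can be reused. The promoters driving FLP and sat-1 are not annotated in the feature table. The short copia promoter and rat Iah1 hits are probably spurious homology matches.

The associated publication concerns phenotypic switching and fluorescent reporters, consistent with use for tagging C. albicans genes to monitor protein expression or localisation. The 8,224 nt sequenced record exceeds the listed 7,509 bp backbone size, consistent with addition of the tag.
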