Addgene plasmid #124587: pRB897
Purpose: (Empty Backbone) C-terminal fusions of C. albicans optimized mScarlet fluorescent protein.
Depositing lab: Richard Bennett. Depositing organization: Brown University. Publication: Monitoring Phenotypic Switching in Candida albicans and the Use of Next-Gen Fluorescence Reporters. Frazer C, Hernday AD, Bennett RJ. Curr Protoc Microbiol. 2019 Feb 12:e76. doi: 10.1002/cpmc.76. PubMed 30747494.
Backbone
  Vector backbone: pSFS2A
  Backbone manufacturer: PMID: 15474295
  Backbone size (bp): 7509
  Vector type: Synthetic Biology ; Candida albicans expression
  Selectable markers: Nourseothricin
  Tag / fusion protein: mScarlet (C terminal on backbone)
Growth in bacteria
  Bacterial resistance: Chloramphenicol, 25 μg/mL
  Growth temperature: 37°C
  Growth strain: DH5alpha
  Copy number: High Copy
Terms and licenses: Academic/Nonprofit Terms; Industry Terms: Not Available to Industry
Depositor comments: Please note that the depositor's annotated reference file has minor differences compared to the Addgene verified sequence. The different orientation of the F1 ori does not alter the plasmid's function. Please refer to the the Addgene sequence for the most accurate result.
How to cite: pRB897 was a gift from Richard Bennett (Addgene plasmid # 124587 ; http://n2t.net/addgene:124587 ; RRID:Addgene_124587)
